>Addgene plasmid #234732 | pCMV-wtTnsC | addgene full sequence | sequence record 467881 | Addgene NGS Result
GAAGATCCTTTGATCTTTTCTACGGGGTCTGACACTCAGTGGAACGAAAACTCACGTTAAGGGATTTTGG
TCATGAGATTATCAAAAAGGATCTTCACCTAGATCCTTTTAAATTAAAAATGAAGTTTTAAATCAATCTA
AAGTATATATGAGTAAACTTGGTCTGACAGTTACCAATGCTTAATCAGTGAGGCACCTATCTCAGCGATC
TGTCTATTTCGTTCATCCATAGTTGCCTGACTCCCCGTCGTGTAGATAACTACGATACGGGAGGGCTTAC
CATCTGGCCCCAGTGCTGCAATGATACCGCGAGACCCACGCTCACCGGCTCCAGATTTATCAGCAATAAA
CCAGCCAGCCGGAAGGGCCGAGCGCAGAAGTGGTCCTGCAACTTTATCCGCCTCCATCCAGTCTATTAAT
TGTTGCCGGGAAGCTAGAGTAAGTAGTTCGCCAGTTAATAGTTTGCGCAACGTTGTTGCCATTGCTACAG
GCATCGTGGTGTCACGCTCGTCGTTTAGTATGGCTTCATTCAGCTCCGGTTCCCAACGATCAAGGCGAGT
TACATGATCCCCCATGTTGTGCAAAAAAGCGGTTAGCTCCTTCGGTCCTCCGATCGTTGTCAGAAGTAAG
TTGGCCGCAGTGTTATCACTCATGGTTATGGCAGCACTGCATAATTCTCTTACTGTCATGCCATCCATAA
GATGCTTTTCTGTGACTGGTGAGTACTCAACCAAGTCATTCTGAGAATAGTGTATGCGGCGACCGAGTTG
CTCTTGCCCGGCGTCAATACGGGATAATACCGCGCCACATAGCAGAACTTTAAAAGTGCTCATCATTGGA
AAACGTTCTTCGGGGCGAAAACTCTCAAGGATCTTACCGCTGTTGAGATCCAGTTCGATGTAACCCACTC
GTGCACCCAACTGATCTTCAGCATCTTTTACTTTCACCAGCGTTTCTGGGTGAGCAAAAACAGGAAGGCA
AAATGCCGCAAAAAAGGGAATAAGGGCGACACGGAAATGTTGAATACTCATACTCTTCCTTTTTCAATAT
TATTGAAGCATTTATCAGGGTTATTGTCTCATGAGCGGATACATATTTGAATGTATTTAGAAAAATAAAC
AAATAGGGGTTCCGCGCACATTTCCCCGAAAAGTGCCACCTGACGTCGACGGATCGGGAGATCGATCTCC
CGATCCCCTAGGGTCGACTCTCAGTACAATCTGCTCTGATGCCGCATAGTTAAGCCAGTATCTGCTCCCT
GCTTGTGTGTTGGAGGTCGCTGAGTAGTGCGCGAGCAAAATTTAAGCTACAACAAGGCAAGGCTTGACCG
ACAATTGCATGAAGAATCTGCTTAGGGTTAGGCGTTTTGCGCTGCTTCGCGATGTACGGGCCAGATATAC
GCGTTGACATTGATTATTGACTAGTTATTAATAGTAATCAATTACGGGGTCATTAGTTCATAGCCCATAT
ATTGAGTTCCGCGTTACATAACTTACGGTAAATGGCCCGCCTGGCTGACCGCCCAACGACCCCCGCCCAT
TGACGTCAATAATGACGTATGTTCCCATAGTAACGCCAATAGGGACTTTCCATTGACGTCAATGGGTGGA
GTATTTACGGTAAACTGCCCACTTGGCAGTACATCAAGTGTATCATATGCCAAGTACGCCCCCTATTGAC
GTCAATGACGGTAAATGGCCCGCCTGGCATTATGCCCAGTACATGACCTTATGGGACTTTCCTACTTGGC
AGTACATCTACGTATTAGTCATCGCTATTACCATGGTGATGCGGTTTTGGCAGTACATCAATGGGCGTGG
ATAGCGGTTTGACTCACGGGGATTTCCAAGTCTCCACCCCATTGACGTCAATGGGAGTTTGTTTTGGCAC
CAAAATCAACGGGACTTTCCAAAATGTCGTAACAACTCCGCCCCATTGACGCAAATGGGCGGTAGGCGTG
TACGGTGGGAGGTCTATATAAGCAGAGCTGGTTTAGTGAACCGTCAGATCCGCTAGAGATCCGCGGCCGC
TAATACGACTCACTATAGGGAGAGCCGCCACCATGAACGCCCTGACCGAGATCCAGATCGAGAAGCTGAG
GAATTTCAGCGACTGCATCGTGATGCACCCACAGATCAAGACAATCTTCAACGACTTTGATGAGCTGAGG
CTGAATCGCAAGTTTCAGTCCGACCAGCAGTGTATGCTGCTGATCGGCGATACCGGCGTGGGCAAGTCTC
ACACAATCAACCACTACAAGAAGCGGGTGCTGGCCACCCAGAACTATTCCAGAAATACAATGCCCGTGCT
GGTGTCCCGGATCAGCCGGGGCAAGGGCCTGGACGCCACCCTGGTGCAGATGCTGGCCGATCTGGAGCTG
TTCGGCAGCTCCCAGATCAAGAAGCGGGGCTACAAGACCGATCTGACAAAGAAGCTGGTGGAGTCTCTGA
TCAAGGCCCAGGTGGAGCTGCTGATCATCAACGAGTTCCAGGAGCTGATCGAGTTTAAGTCTGTGCAGGA
GAGACAGCAGATCGCCAATGGCCTGAAGTTTATCAGCGAGGAGGCCAAGGTGCCTATCGTGCTGGTGGGC
ATGCCATGGGCAGCAAAGATCGCAGAGGAGCCACAGTGGGCCTCTAGGCTGGTGCGGAAGAGAAAGCTGG
AGTATTTCAGCCTGAAGAACGACTCCAAGTACTTTCGCCAGTATCTGATGGGCCTGGCCAAGAAGATGCC
TTTCGATGTGCCCCCTAAGCTGGAGAGCAAGAACACCACAATCGCCCTGTTTGCAGCATGCAGGGGAGAG
AATCGCGCCCTGAAGCACCTGCTGCTGGAGGCCCTGAAGCTGGCCCTGAGCTGTAACGAGTACCTGGAGA
ATAAGCACTTCATCACCGCCTATGACAAGTTTGATTTCTTTAACGACAAGGAGAAGCTGAAGTCCAAGAA
TCCTTTCAAGCAGGACATCAAGGATATCGAAATCTACGAAGTGATCAAGAACAGCAGCTATAACCCAAAT
GCCCTGGACCCCGAGGATATGCTGACAGATCGGGTGTTTGCCATCGTGAAGGGCTCCGGCAAGCGGACTG
CTGATGGCAGTGAATTTGAGTCCCCAAAGAAGAAGAGAAAGGTGGGGAGCGGCAAAAGAACCGCCGACGG
CAGCGAATTCGAGTCACCCAAGAAGAAGAGGAAAGTCGGCTCCGGAAAACGGACAGCCGACGGAAGCGAG
TTCGAGTCACCGAAAAAGAAGCGAAAAGTTTAACCGGTCATCATCACCATCACCATTGAGTTTAAACCCG
CTGATCAGCCTCGACTGTGCCTTCTAGTTGCCAGCCATCTGTTGTTTGCCCCTCCCCCGTGCCTTCCTTG
ACCCTGGAAGGTGCCACTCCCACTGTCCTTTCCTAATAAAATGAGGAAATTGCATCGCATTGTCTGAGTA
GGTGTCATTCTATTCTGGGGGGTGGGGTGGGGCAGGACAGCAAGGGGGAGGATTGGGAAGACAATAGCAG
GCATGCTGGGGATGCGGTGGGCTCTATGGCTTCTGAGGCGGAAAGAACCAGCTGGGGCTCGATACCGTCG
ACCTCTAGCTAGAGCTTGGCGTAATCATGGTCATAGCTGTTTCCTGTGTGAAATTGTTATCCGCTCACAA
TTCCACACAACATACGAGCCGGAAGCATAAAGTGTAAAGCCTAGGGTGCCTAATGAGTGAGCTAACTCAC
ATTAATTGCGTTGCGCTCACTGCCCGCTTTCCAGTCGGGAAACCTGTCGTGCCAGCTGCATTAATGAATC
GGCCAACGCGCGGGGAGAGGCGGTTTGCGTATTGGGCGCTCTTCCGCTTCCTCGCTCACTGACTCGCTGC
GCTCGGTCGTTCGGCTGCGGCGAGCGGTATCAGCTCACTCAAAGGCGGTAATACGGTTATCCACAGAATC
AGGGGATAACGCAGGAAAGAACATGTGAGCAAAAGGCCAGCAAAAGGCCAGGAACCGTAAAAAGGCCGCG
TTGCTGGCGTTTTTCCATAGGCTCCGCCCCCCTGACGAGCATCACAAAAATCGACGCTCAAGTCAGAGGT
GGCGAAACCCGACAGGACTATAAAGATACCAGGCGTTTCCCCCTGGAAGCTCCCTCGTGCGCTCTCCTGT
TCCGACCCTGCCGCTTACCGGATACCTGTCCGCCTTTCTCCCTTCGGGAAGCGTGGCGCTTTCTCATAGC
TCACGCTGTAGGTATCTCAGTTCGGTGTAGGTCGTTCGCTCCAAGCTGGGCTGTGTGCACGAACCCCCCG
TTCAGCCCGACCGCTGCGCCTTATCCGGTAACTATCGTCTTGAGTCCAACCCGGTAAGACACGACTTATC
GCCACTGGCAGCAGCCACTGGTAACAGGATTAGCAGAGCGAGGTATGTAGGCGGTGCTACAGAGTTCTTG
AAGTGGTGGCCTAACTACGGCTACACTAGAAGAACAGTATTTGGTATCTGCGCTCTGCTGAAGCCAGTTA
CCTTCGGAAAAAGAGTTGGTAGCTCTTGATCCGGCAAACAAACCACCGCTGGTAGCGGTGGTTTTTTTGT
TTGCAAGCAGCAGATTACGCGCAGAAAAAAAGGATCTCAA
Features (pLannotate 1.2.2; 14 found; start..end, strand, type, name):
    171..1031    -  CDS            AmpR: β-lactamase; bla; confers resistance to ampicillin, carbenicillin, and related antibiotics
   1032..1136    -  promoter       AmpR promoter: bla
   1207..1251    -  misc_feature   bom (fragment): basis of mobility region from pBR322
   1482..1785    +  enhancer       CMV enhancer: human cytomegalovirus immediate early enhancer
   1786..1989    +  promoter       CMV promoter: human cytomegalovirus (CMV) immediate early promoter
   2031..2049    +  promoter       T7 promoter: promoter for bacteriophage T7 RNA polymerase
   3305..3529    +  polyA_signal   bGH poly(A) signal: bovine growth hormone polyadenylation signal
   3533..3554    +  promoter       SV40 promoter (fragment): SV40 enhancer and early promoter
   3559..3575    +  misc_feature   MCS (fragment): pBluescript multiple cloning site
   3624..3640    -  protein_bind   lac operator: The lac repressor binds to the lac operator to inhibit transcription in E. coli. This inhibition can be relieved by adding lactose or isopropyl-β-D-thiogalactopyranoside (IPTG). lac repressor encoded by lacI
   3648..3678    -  promoter       lac promoter: promoter for the E. coli lac operon
   3693..3714    -  protein_bind   CAP binding site: CAP binding activates transcription in the presence of cAMP. E. coli catabolite activator protein
   3727..3819    -  CDS            lacI (fragment): lac repressor; lacI; The lac repressor binds to the lac operator to inhibit transcription in E. coli. This inhibition can be relieved by adding lactose or isopropyl-β-D-thiogalactopyranoside (IPTG).
   4002..4590    -  rep_origin     ori: high-copy-number ColE1/pMB1/pBR322/pUC origin of replication
