[The description below was written by a language model from this plasmid's Addgene catalogue record and pLannotate feature annotations shown in this document.]
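Description:
pCMV-wtTnsC is a 4.6 kb mammalian expression plasmid that carries a human-codon-optimized, synthetic coding sequence for wild-type PseTnsC, the TnsC component of a CRISPR-associated transposase (CAST) system. It is built on a pCMV backbone and is propagated in E. coli as a high-copy plasmid through a ColE1/pBR322-family origin. Selection is by ampicillin, using a β-lactamase gene driven by its own bla promoter.

The expression cassette consists of the human cytomegalovirus immediate-early enhancer and promoter, followed by a T7 promoter that could support in vitro transcription, and ends with the bovine growth hormone polyadenylation signal. The automated annotation does not label the TnsC open reading frame itself. However, the unannotated interval of roughly 1.2 kb between the T7 promoter and the bGH poly(A) signal is where the insert would be expected to lie. The record does not list any epitope tags, nuclear localization signals or reporters, so whether the protein carries such additions cannot be determined from it. The other annotated elements are short fragments typical of cloning-vector backbones: a piece of the bom region, SV40 promoter and multiple-cloning-site fragments, and a lac promoter/operator with CAP site and a lacI fragment. None of these appears to play a role in the payload's function. No mammalian selection marker is annotated, which is consistent with use by transient transfection.

In CAST systems, TnsC is an ATPase that links the RNA-guided targeting complex to the transposase. The associated publication describes programmable gene insertion in human cells with a laboratory-evolved CAST. Given the stated purpose and the "wt" in its name, this plasmid supplies the unevolved TnsC in human cells alongside other system components, probably as a wild-type reference.
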