Addgene plasmid #234732: pCMV-wtTnsC
Purpose: Wild-type human-codon optimized PseTnsC in mammalian cells
Depositing lab: David Liu. Depositing organization: Broad Institute. Publication: Programmable gene insertion in human cells with a laboratory-evolved CRISPR-associated transposase. Witte IP, Lampe GD, Eitzinger S, Miller SM, Berrios KN, McElroy AN, King RT, Stringham OG, Gelsinger DR, Vo PLH, Chen AT, Tolar J, Osborn MJ, Sternberg SH, Liu DR. Science. 2025 May 15;388(6748):eadt5199. doi: 10.1126/science.adt5199. Epub 2025 May 15. PubMed 40373119.
Backbone
  Vector backbone: pCMV with a BR322 origin
  Vector type: Mammalian Expression
Growth in bacteria
  Bacterial resistance: Ampicillin, 100 μg/mL
  Growth temperature: 37°C
  Growth strain: DH5alpha
  Copy number: High Copy
Gene/Insert
  Gene/Insert name: PseTnsC
  Species: Synthetic
  Cloning method: Other
Terms and licenses: Academic/Nonprofit Terms; Industry Terms: Not Available to Industry
How to cite: pCMV-wtTnsC was a gift from David Liu (Addgene plasmid # 234732 ; http://n2t.net/addgene:234732 ; RRID:Addgene_234732)
